>Addgene plasmid #83051 | pCD-Sub18-Rpn10 Sc | depositor full sequence | sequence record 158197 | pCD-Sub18-Rpn10 Sc sequence 4528 bps
CTTTTCTACTGAACCGCTCTAGATTTCAGTGCAATTTATCTCTTCAAATGTAGCACCGTCGACGCAATTC
CGACGTCTAAGAAACCATTATTATCATGACATTAACCTATAAAAATAGGCGTATCACGAGGCCCTTTCGT
CTTCACCTCGAGTCCCTATCAGTGATAGAGATTGACATCCCTATCAGTGATAGAGATACTGAGCACATCA
GCAGGACGCACTGACCGAATTCATTAAAGAGGAGAAAACGCGTATGAGTAAAGTAGACATGGTTTGGATA
GTCGGAGGCAGTTCTGTTTACCAGGAAGCCATGAATCAACCAGGCCACCTCAGACTCTTTGTGACAAGGA
TCATGCAGGAATTTGAAAGTGACACGTTTTTCCCAGAAATTGATTTGGGGAAATATAAACTTCTCCCAGA
ATACCCAGGCGTCCTCTCTGAGGTCCAGGAGGAAAAAGGCATCAAGTATAAGTTTGAAGTCTACGAGAAG
AAAGACAGGCGCGCCGGCGGCTCAGCGGGCTCGGGAAGCGGAGCGGGATCTGGCAGCGGCGGTAGCGCAG
GCAGCAGCGGGTCAAGCGGTGCCTCGAGCGGCAGGCGCGCCCTGCAGATGGGCAGCAGCCATCACCATCA
TCACCACAGCCAGGATCCGAATTCGAAAATCGAAGAAGGTAAACTGGTAATCTGGATTAACGGCGATAAA
GGCTATAACGGTCTCGCTGAAGTCGGTAAGAAATTCGAGAAAGATACCGGAATTAAAGTCACCGTTGAGC
ATCCGGATAAACTGGAAGAGAAATTCCCACAGGTTGCGGCAACTGGCGATGGCCCTGACATTATCTTCTG
GGCACACGACCGCTTTGGTGGCTACGCTCAATCTGGCCTGTTGGCTGAAATCACCCCGGACAAAGCGTTC
CAGGACAAGCTGTATCCGTTTACCTGGGATGCCGTACGTTACAACGGCAAGCTGATTGCTTACCCGATCG
CTGTTGAAGCGTTATCGCTGATTTATAACAAAGATCTGCTGCCGAACCCGCCAAAAACCTGGGAAGAGAT
CCCGGCGCTGGATAAAGAACTGAAAGCGAAAGGTAAGAGCGCGCTGATGTTCAACCTGCAAGAACCGTAC
TTCACCTGGCCGCTGATTGCTGCTGACGGGGGTTATGCGTTCAAGTATGAAAACGGCAAGTACGACATTA
AAGACGTGGGCGTGGATAACGCTGGCGCGAAAGCGGGTCTGACCTTCCTGGTTGACCTGATTAAAAACAA
ACACATGAATGCAGACACCGATTACTCCATCGCAGAAGCTGCCTTTAATAAAGGCGAAACAGCGATGACC
ATCAACGGCCCGTGGGCATGGTCCAACATCGACACCAGCAAAGTGAATTATGGTGTAACGGTACTGCCGA
CCTTCAAGGGTCAACCATCCAAACCGTTCGTTGGCGTGCTGAGCGCAGGTATTAACGCCGCCAGTCCGAA
CAAAGAGCTGGCAAAAGAGTTCCTCGAAAACTATCTGCTGACTGATGAAGGTCTGGAAGCGGTTAATAAA
GACAAACCGCTGGGTGCCGTAGCGCTGAAGTCTTACGAGGAAGAGTTGGCGAAAGATCCACGTATTGCCG
CCACAATGGAAAACGCCCAGAAAGGTGAAATCATGCCGAACATCCCGCAGATGTCCGCTTTCTGGTATGC
CGTGCGTACTGCGGTGATCAACGCCGCCAGCGGTCGTCAGACTGTCGATGAAGCCCTGAAAGACGCGCAG
ACTAATTCGAGCTCGAACAACAACAACAATAACAATAACAACAACCTCGGGATCGATACGACCCTGGAAG
TTCTGTTCCAGGGGCCCCCGCGGATGGTATTGGAAGCTACAGTGTTAGTGATTGATAATTCAGAGTACTC
TCGCAATGGCGACTTTCCTAGGACAAGGTTTGAAGCCCAGATCGACTCGGTAGAGTTCATATTTCAAGCC
AAGAGAAACAGCAATCCTGAGAATACAGTGGGTCTTATCTCTGGTGCTGGCGCCAACCCCAGGGTGTTAT
CTACGTTTACCGCCGAGTTTGGGAAGATTCTTGCTGGACTACACGACACGCAGATCGAGGGTAAGCTGCA
TATGGCCACTGCGTTGCAGATCGCTCAGCTGACTTTGAAGCATCGCCAGAATAAGGTCCAACATCAAAGG
ATTGTGGCATTTGTGTGTAGCCCAATAAGTGATTCTCGAGACGAATTGATCAGATTGGCAAAAACACTGA
AAAAGAATAATGTTGCCGTGGACATCATCAATTTTGGAGAGATTGAACAGAACACGGAGCTTTTGGATGA
GTTCATAGCTGCAGTGAACAACCCTCAAGAAGAAACTAGTCATTTGCTTACTGTGACGCCTGGCCCCAGA
CTGCTGTACGAGAACATCGCATCTTCACCCATAATTCTCGAAGAAGGATCCTCCGGTATGGGCGCCTTTG
GTGGGTCTGGCGGTGATTCCGATGCCAATGGCACATTTATGGACTTCGGGGTAGACCCATCAATGGACCC
AGAACTGGCAATGGCCTTGCGTCTGTCTATGGAAGAAGAGCAGCAAAGACAGGAAAGGTTAAGACAGCAG
CAACAACAACAAGATCAGCCTGAGCAGTCTGAACAGCCTGAACAACACCAAGACAAATAGACTAGTTAAG
TCGAACAGAAAGTAATCGTATTGTACACGGCCGAAGCTTGCGGCCGCGAGAAGCACACGGTCACACTGCT
TCCGGTAGTCAATAAACCGGTAAACCAGCAATAGACATAAGCGGCTATTTAACGACCCTGCCCTGAACCG
ACGACCGGGTCATCGTGGCCGGATCTTGCGGCCCCTCGGCTTGAACGAATTGTTAGACATTATTTGCCGA
CTACCTTGGTGATCTCGCCTTTCACGTAGTGGACAAATTCTTCCAACTGATCTGCGCGCGAGGCCAAGCG
ATCTTCTTCTTGTCCAAGATAAGCCTGTCTAGCTTCAAGTATGACGGGCTGATACTGGGCCGGCAGGCGC
TCCATTGCCCAGTCGGCAGCGACATCCTTCGGCGCGATTTTGCCGGTTACTGCGCTGTACCAAATGCGGG
ACAACGTAAGCACTACATTTCGCTCATCGCCAGCCCAGTCGGGCGGCGAGTTCCATAGCGTTAAGGTTTC
ATTTAGCGCCTCAAATAGATCCTGTTCAGGAACCGGATCAAAGAGTTCCTCCGCCGCTGGACCTACCAAG
GCAACGCTATGTTCTCTTGCTTTTGTCAGCAAGATAGCCAGATCAATGTCGATCGTGGCTGGCTCGAAGA
TACCTGCAAGAATGTCATTGCGCTGCCATTCTCCAAATTGCAGTTCGCGCTTAGCTGGATAACGCCACGG
AATGATGTCGTCGTGCACAACAATGGTGACTTCTACAGCGCGGAGAATCTCGCTCTCTCCAGGGGAAGCC
GAAGTTTCCAAAAGGTCGTTGATCAAAGCTCGCCGCGTTGTTTCATCAAGCCTTACGGTCACCGTAACCA
GCAAATCAATATCACTGTGTGGCTTCAGGCCGCCATCCACTGCGGAGCCGTACAAATGTACGGCCAGCAA
CGTCGGTTCGAGATGGCGCTCGATGACGCCAACTACCTCTGATAGTTGAGTCGATACTTCGGCGATCACC
GCTTCCCTCATACTCTTCCTTTTTCAATATTATTGAAGCATTTATCAGGGTTATTGTCTCATGAGCGGAT
ACATATTTGAATGTATTTAGAAAAATAAACAAATAGCTAGCTCACTCGGTCGCTACGCTCCGGGCGTGAG
ACTGCGGCGGGCGCTGCGGACACATACAAAGTTACCCACAGATTCCGTGGATAAGCAGGGGACTAACATG
TGAGGCAAAACAGCAGGGCCGCGCCGGTGGCGTTTTTCCATAGGCTCCGCCCTCCTGCCAGAGTTCACAT
AAACAGACGCTTTTCCGGTGCATCTGTGGGAGCCGTGAGGCTCAACCATGAATCTGACAGTACGGGCGAA
ACCCGACAGGACTTAAAGATCCCCACCGTTTCCGGCGGGTCGCTCCCTCTTGCGCTCTCCTGTTCCGACC
CTGCCGTTTACCGGATACCTGTTCCGCCTTTCTCCCTTACGGGAAGTGTGGCGCTTTCTCATAGCTCACA
CACTGGTATCTCGGCTCGGTGTAGGTCGTTCGCTCCAAGCTGGGCTGTAAGCAAGAACTCCCCGTTCAGC
CCGACTGCTGCGCCTTATCCGGTAACTGTTCACTTGAGTCCAACCCGGAAAAGCACGGTAAAACGCCACT
GGCAGCAGCCATTGGTAACTGGGAGTTCGCAGAGGATTTGTTTAGCTAAACACGCGGTTGCTCTTGAAGT
GTGCGCCAAAGTCCGGCTACACTGGAAGGACAGATTTGGTTGCTGTGCTCTGCGAAAGCCAGTTACCACG
GTTAAGCAGTTCCCCAACTGACTTAACCTTCGATCAAACCACCTCCCCAGGTGGTTTTTTCGTTTACAGG
GCAAAAGATTACGCGCAGAAAAAAAGGATCTCAAGAAGATCCTTTGAT
Features (pLannotate 1.2.2; 7 found; start..end, strand, type, name):
    153..226     +  promoter       PLtetO-1 promoter: modified phage lambda PL promoter with tet operator sites (Lutz and Bujard, 1997)
    257..496     +  CDS            DHFR (fragment): mouse dihydrofolate reductase; Mus musculus Dhfr
    655..1753    +  CDS            MBP (fragment): maltose binding protein from E. coli; malE (mutated); This version of the gene does not encode a signal sequence, so MBP will remain in the cytosol.
   1844..2647    +  CDS            RPN10: RPN10_YEAST - Also known as MCB1, SUN1. Experimental evidence at protein level: Swiss-Prot protein existence level 1. Multiubiquitin binding protein. From Saccharomyces cerevisiae (strain ATCC 204508 / S288c) (Baker's yeast).
   2860..3651    -  CDS            SmR: aminoglycoside adenylyltransferase (Murphy, 1985); aadA; confers resistance to spectinomycin and streptomycin
   3652..3743    -  promoter       AmpR promoter: bla
   3791..1       -  rep_origin     CloDF13 ori (across the origin): Plasmids containing the CloDF13 (CDF) origin of replication can be propagated in E. coli cells that contain additional plasmids with compatible origins.
