[The description below was written by a language model from this plasmid's Addgene catalogue record and pLannotate feature annotations shown in this document.]
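Description:
pCD-Sub18-Rpn10 Sc is a bacterial expression plasmid built on pCDFDuet-1 and used as the "substrate" vector in a bacterial genetic selection system for detecting ubiquitylation. It replicates in E. coli from the CloDF13 (CDF) origin, which is compatible with other common origins and so allows the plasmid to coexist with additional plasmids in the same cell. Selection is by spectinomycin through the aadA aminoglycoside adenylyltransferase gene (SmR), which the annotation shows driven by a bla-type promoter.

The original T7 promoter of the backbone has been replaced with PLtetO-1, a phage lambda PL derivative carrying tet operator sites. It drives a single fusion open reading frame. This frame contains a C-terminal fragment of mouse dihydrofolate reductase (cDHFR, residues 109-187), followed by a linker, a His6 tag and a signal-sequence-free, cytosolic maltose binding protein. The last element is RPN10 (also called MCB1 or SUN1), the multiubiquitin-binding protein from Saccharomyces cerevisiae, cloned in frame as the candidate substrate. A cDHFR fragment is the kind of part used in split-DHFR complementation, where a functional enzyme is restored only when the complementary half is brought close by. In a ubiquitylation selection this presumably happens when a ubiquitin fusion is attached to the substrate, although the record does not describe the partner plasmids.

The record is inconsistent in several places. The catalogue lists a 240 bp insert and a total size of 4,274 bp. The deposited sequence is 4,528 nt, and its RPN10 annotation spans roughly 800 bp, while it is the DHFR fragment that is 240 bp. The linker is also named link2 in the purpose field but link1 in the tag field.
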