Addgene plasmid #83051: pCD-Sub18-Rpn10 Sc
Purpose: Expresses the cDHFR-link2-His6-MBP-Rpn10 Sc in E.coli
Depositing lab: Gali Prag. Publication: A bacterial genetic selection system for ubiquitylation cascade discovery. Levin-Kravets O, Tanner N, Shohat N, Attali I, Keren-Kaplan T, Shusterman A, Artzi S, Varvak A, Reshef Y, Shi X, Zucker O, Baram T, Katina C, Pilzer I, Ben-Aroya S, Prag G. Nat Methods. 2016 Nov;13(11):945-952. doi: 10.1038/nmeth.4003. Epub 2016 Oct 3. PubMed 27694912.
Backbone
  Vector backbone: pCDFDuet-1
  Backbone size w/o insert (bp): 4030
  Total vector size (bp): 4274
  Modifications to backbone: The pCD-Sub vector was constructed based on a pCDF-duet vector. The T7 promoter was substituted with pLtetO-1. The cDHFR fragment (residues 109-187) was PCR-amplified and sub-cloned under the pLtetO1 promoter at the MluI and AscI endonuclease recognition sites (the AscI site was inserted by PCR). A second linker (linker2; as indicated in Figure 4B); was fused to the N-terminus of MBP (Maltose Binding Protein) and cloned into the AscI site. Substrates were PCR-amplified and sub-cloned into SacII and SpeI sites downstream and in-frame with the cDHFR-linker2-MBP. In some vectors the MBP was removed. Some vectors were prepared by complete chemical synthesis assembly (Gibson et al, 2009).
  Vector type: Bacterial Expression
Growth in bacteria
  Bacterial resistance: Spectinomycin, 50 μg/mL
  Growth temperature: 37°C
  Growth strain: DH5alpha
  Copy number: Unknown
Gene/Insert
  Gene/Insert name: Rpn 10
  Species: S. cerevisiae (budding yeast)
  Insert size (bp): 240
  Entrez Gene: RPN10 (a.k.a. YHR200W, MCB1, SUN1)
  Tag / fusion protein: cDHFR- link1-His6-MBP
Terms and licenses: Academic/Nonprofit Terms; Industry Terms: Not Available to Industry
How to cite: pCD-Sub18-Rpn10 Sc was a gift from Gali Prag (Addgene plasmid # 83051)
