>Addgene plasmid #83051 | pCD-Sub18-Rpn10 Sc | addgene partial sequence | sequence record 163727 | MBP-F 5'-GATGAAGCCCTGAAAGACGCGCAG-3'
CAATAACAATAACAACAACCTCGGGATCGATACGACCCTGGAAGTTCTGTTCCAGGGGCCCCCGCGGATG
GTATTGGAAGCTACAGTGTTAGTGATTGATAATTCAGAGTACTCTCGCAATGGCGACTTTCCTAGGACAA
GGTTTGAAGCCCAGATCGACTCGGTAGAGTTCATATTTCAAGCCAAGAGAAACAGCAATCCTGAGAATAC
AGTGGGTCTTATCTCTGGTGCTGGCGCCAACCCCAGGGTGTTATCTACGTTTACCGCCGAGTTTGGGAAG
ATTCTTGCTGGACTACACGACACGCAGATCGAGGGTAAGCTGCATATGGCCACTGCGTTGCAGATCGCTC
AGCTGACTTTGAAGCATCGCCAGAATAAGGTCCAACATCAAAGGATTGTGGCATTTGTGTGTAGCCCAAT
AAGTGATTCTCGAGACGAATTGATCAGATTGGCAAAAACACTGAAAAAGAATAATGTTGCCGTGGACATC
ATCAATTTTGGAGAGATTGAACAGAACACGGAGCTTTTGGATGAGTTCATAGCTGCAGTGAACAACCCTC
AAGAAGAAACTAGTCATTTGCTTACTGTGACGCCTGGCCCCAGACTGCTGTACGAGAACATCGCATCTTC
ACCCATAATTCTCGAAGAAGGATCCTCCGGTATGGGCGCCTTTGGTGGGTCTGGCGGTGATTCCGATGCC
AATGGCACATTTATGGACTTCGGGGTAGACCCATCAATGGACCCAGAACTGGCAATGGCCTTGCGTCTGT
CTATGGAAGAAGAGCAGCAAAGACAGGAAAGGTTAAGACAGCAGCAACAACAACAAGATCAGCCTGAGCA
GTCTGAACAGCCTGAACAACACCAAGACAAATAGACTAGTTAAGTCGAACAGAAAGTAATCGTATTGTAC
ACGGCCGAAGCT
