>Addgene plasmid #83051 | pCD-Sub18-Rpn10 Sc | addgene partial sequence | sequence record 164201 | MBP-R 5'-CTCGAATTTCTTACCGACTTCA-3'
TCCAGATTACCAGTTTACCTTCTTCGATTTTCGAATTCGGATCCTGGCTGTGGTGATGATGGTGATGGCT
GCTGCCCATCTGCAGGGCGCGCCTGCCGCTCGAGGCACCGCTTGACCCGCTGCTGCCTGCGCTACCGCCG
CTGCCAGATCCCGCTCCGCTTCCCGAGCCCGCTGAGCCGCCGGCGCGCCTGTCTTTCTTCTCGTAGACTT
CAAACTTATACTTGATGCCTTTTTCCTCCTGGACCTCAGAGAGGACGCCTGGGTATTCTGGGAGAAGTTT
ATATTTCCCCAAATCAATTTCTGGGAAAAACGTGTCACTTTCAAATTCCTGCATGATCCTTGTCACAAAG
AGTCTGAGGTGGCCTGGTTGATTCATGGCTTCCTGGTAAACAGAACTGCCTCCGACTATCCAAACCATGT
CTACTTTACTCATACGCGTTTTCTCCTCTTTAATGAATTCGGTCAGTGCGTCCTGCTGATGTGCTCAGTA
TCTCTATCACTGATAGGGATGTCAATCTCTATCACTGATAGGGACTCGAGGTGAAGACGAAAGGGCCTCG
TGATACGCCTATTTTTATAGGTTAATGTCATGATAATAATGGTTTCTTAGACGTCGGAATTGCGTCGACG
GTGCTACATTTGAAGAGATAAATTGCACTGAAATCTAGAGCGGTTCAGTAGAAAAGATCAAAGGATCTTC
TTGAGATCCTTTTTTTCTGCGCGTAATCTTTTGCCCTGTAAACGAAAAAACCACCTGGGGAGGTGGTTTG
